Addgene plasmid #125397: Lenti-(BB)-hPGK-KRAB-dCas9-P2A-BlastR rs4237150-guide1
Purpose: CRISPR-mediated repression of human islet enhancer containing T1D/T2D-associated variant rs4237150 (GLIS3 GWAS locus)
Depositing lab: Jorge Ferrer. Depositing organization: Imperial College London. Publication: Human pancreatic islet three-dimensional chromatin architecture provides insights into the genetics of type 2 diabetes. Miguel-Escalada I, Bonas-Guarch S, Cebola I, Ponsa-Cobas J, Mendieta-Esteban J, Atla G, Javierre BM, Rolando DMY, Farabella I, Morgan CC, Garcia-Hurtado J, Beucher A, Moran I, Pasquali L, Ramos-Rodriguez M, Appel EVR, Linneberg A, Gjesing AP, Witte DR, Pedersen O, Grarup N, Ravassard P, Torrents D, Mercader JM, Piemonti L, Berney T, de Koning EJP, Kerr-Conte J, Pattou F, Fedko IO, Groop L, Prokopenko I, Hansen T, Marti-Renom MA, Fraser P, Ferrer J. Nat Genet. 2019 Jun 28. pii: 10.1038/s41588-019-0457-0. doi: 10.1038/s41588-019-0457-0. PubMed 31253982.
Backbone
  Vector backbone: Lenti-(BB)-hPGK-KRAB-dCas9-P2A-BlastR
  Backbone manufacturer: Jorge Ferrer (Addgene #118155)
  Vector type: Mammalian Expression, Lentiviral, CRISPR
  Selectable markers: Blasticidin
Growth in bacteria
  Bacterial resistance: Ampicillin, 100 μg/mL
  Growth temperature: 37°C
  Growth strain: Stbl3
  Copy number: High Copy
Gene/Insert
  Gene/Insert name: KRAB-dCas9-2A-BlastR
  gRNA/shRNA sequence: CATAGAAAACCCGATAATG
  Species: H. sapiens (human)
  Promoter: hPGK and U6
  Tag / fusion protein: HA (C terminal on backbone)
  Cloning method: Restriction Enzyme; 5′ cloning site Unknown (destroyed during cloning); 3′ cloning site Unknown (destroyed during cloning)
  Sequencing primers: 5′ GATCCGCCACCATGGATGC
Terms and licenses: Academic/Nonprofit Terms; Industry Terms: Not Available to Industry
How to cite: Lenti-(BB)-hPGK-KRAB-dCas9-P2A-BlastR rs4237150-guide1 was a gift from Jorge Ferrer (Addgene plasmid # 125397 ; http://n2t.net/addgene:125397 ; RRID:Addgene_125397)
