[The description below was written by a language model from this plasmid's Addgene catalogue record and pLannotate feature annotations shown in this document.]
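Description:
Lenti-(BB)-hPGK-KRAB-dCas9-P2A-BlastR rs4237150-guide1 is an all-in-one lentiviral CRISPR interference plasmid of about 13.4 kb, derived from the empty-guide Lenti-(BB)-hPGK-KRAB-dCas9-P2A-BlastR backbone by restriction cloning of a single guide spacer. It is propagated in E. coli through a high-copy ColE1/pUC-type origin with ampicillin selection, and the record lists a recombination-deficient strain (Stbl3), as is usual for LTR-containing vectors. The backbone also carries an f1 origin and, outside the viral genome, an SV40/EM7-driven bleomycin/Zeocin resistance cassette with an SV40 poly(A) signal.

The transfer genome has a third-generation, self-inactivating layout. A CMV enhancer/promoter drives a truncated HIV-1 5' LTR, followed by the Ψ packaging signal, a gag fragment, the RRE and the cPPT/CTS. The genome ends in a WPRE and a ΔU3 3' LTR, with a bGH poly(A) signal downstream. Within it are two expression units. A human U6 Pol III promoter transcribes the guide, with the spacer joined to the S. pyogenes gRNA scaffold (this unit spans the numbering origin of the circular sequence). The human PGK promoter drives the ZNF10 KRAB repression domain fused to Cas9. The annotation tool labels this simply as Cas9, while the catalogue describes it as nuclease-dead dCas9 with a C-terminal HA tag. A P2A peptide links it to blasticidin S deaminase, so transduced mammalian cells can be selected with blasticidin.

According to the record, the guide directs KRAB-dCas9 to a human pancreatic islet enhancer at the GLIS3 GWAS locus. This enhancer contains rs4237150, a variant associated with type 1 and type 2 diabetes. The construct is intended for epigenetic silencing of that enhancer to test its regulatory function.
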