Features (pLannotate 1.2.2; 34 found; start..end, strand, type, name):
      1..76      +  misc_RNA       gRNA scaffold: guide RNA scaffold for the Streptococcus pyogenes CRISPR/Cas9 system
    107..617     +  promoter       hPGK promoter: human phosphoglycerate kinase 1 promoter
    666..851     +  CDS            KRAB: Krüppel-associated box (KRAB) transcriptional repression domain from the human zinc finger protein ZNF10 (Margolin et al., 1994)
    873..4976    +  CDS            Cas9: Cas9 (Csn1) endonuclease from the Streptococcus pyogenes Type II CRISPR/Cas system generates RNA-guided double strand breaks in DNA
   5175..5573    +  CDS            BSD: blasticidin S deaminase; Aspergillus terreus BSD; confers resistance to blasticidin
   5574..5595    +  misc_feature   MCS (fragment): pBluescript multiple cloning site
   5598..6186    +  misc_feature   WPRE: woodchuck hepatitis virus posttranscriptional regulatory element
   6237..6256    +  misc_feature   cPPT/CTS (fragment): central polypurine tract and central termination sequence of HIV-1
   6258..6491    +  LTR            3' LTR (ΔU3): self-inactivating 3' long terminal repeat (LTR) from HIV-1
   6523..6747    +  polyA_signal   bGH poly(A) signal: bovine growth hormone polyadenylation signal
   6751..6772    +  promoter       SV40 promoter (fragment): SV40 enhancer and early promoter
   6793..7221    +  rep_origin     f1 ori (sequence partly withheld): f1 bacteriophage origin of replication; arrow indicates direction of (+) strand synthesis
   7235..7564    +  promoter       SV40 promoter: SV40 enhancer and early promoter
   7612..7659    +  promoter       EM7 promoter: synthetic bacterial promoter&nbsp
   7678..8052    +  CDS            BleoR: antibiotic-binding protein; Sh ble from Streptoalloteichus hindustanus; confers resistance to bleomycin, phleomycin, and Zeocin™
   8062..8187    +  CDS            ble (fragment): BLE_KLEPN - Experimental evidence at protein level: Swiss-Prot protein existence level 1. Binding protein with a strong affinity to the bleomycin family of antibiotics. Binds to CL990; an antimitotic-antibiotic compound. From Klebsiella pneumoniae.
   8182..8303    +  polyA_signal   SV40 poly(A) signal: SV40 polyadenylation signal
   8374..8396    -  protein_bind   lac operator (fragment): The lac repressor binds to the lac operator to inhibit transcription in E. coli. This inhibition can be relieved by adding lactose or isopropyl-β-D-thiogalactopyranoside (IPTG). lac repressor encoded by lacI
   8400..8430    -  promoter       lac promoter: promoter for the E. coli lac operon
   8445..8466    -  protein_bind   CAP binding site: CAP binding activates transcription in the presence of cAMP. E. coli catabolite activator protein
   8479..8571    -  CDS            lacI (fragment): lac repressor; lacI; The lac repressor binds to the lac operator to inhibit transcription in E. coli. This inhibition can be relieved by adding lactose or isopropyl-β-D-thiogalactopyranoside (IPTG).
   8754..9342    -  rep_origin     ori: high-copy-number ColE1/pMB1/pBR322/pUC origin of replication
   9513..10373   -  CDS            AmpR: β-lactamase; bla; confers resistance to ampicillin, carbenicillin, and related antibiotics
  10374..10478   -  promoter       AmpR promoter: bla
  10537..10589   -  misc_feature   bom (fragment): basis of mobility region from pBR322
  10744..11123   +  enhancer       CMV enhancer: human cytomegalovirus immediate early enhancer
  11124..11323   +  promoter       CMV promoter: human cytomegalovirus (CMV) immediate early promoter
  11341..11521   +  LTR            5' LTR (truncated): truncated 5' long terminal repeat (LTR) from HIV-1
  11568..11693   +  misc_feature   HIV-1 Ψ: packaging signal of human immunodeficiency virus type 1
  11677..12040   +  CDS            HIV-1 gag (fragment): gag protein from human immunodeficiency virus 1; gag
  12186..12419   +  misc_feature   RRE: The Rev response element (RRE) of HIV-1 allows for Rev-dependent mRNA export from the nucleus to the cytoplasm.
  12796..12896   +  CDS            Rev (fragment): human immunodeficiency virus 1 (HIV-1) Rev protein; rev; enhances nuclear export of unspliced and incompletely spliced viral mRNAs
  12946..13063   +  misc_feature   cPPT/CTS: central polypurine tract and central termination sequence of HIV-1
  13114..13354   +  promoter       U6 promoter: RNA polymerase III promoter for human U6 snRNA
>Addgene plasmid #125397 | Lenti-(BB)-hPGK-KRAB-dCas9-P2A-BlastR rs4237150-guide1 | addgene full sequence | sequence record 251095 | Addgene NGS Result
GTTTTAGAGCTAGAAATAGCAAGTTAAAATAAGGCTAGTCCGTTATCAACTTGAAAAAGTGGCACCGAGT
CGGTGCTTTTTTGAATTCGCTAGCTAGGTCTTGAAAGGGGTTGGGGTTGCGCCTTTTCCAAGGCAGCCCT
GGGTTTGCGCAGGGACGCGGCTGCTCTGGGCGTGGTTCCGGGAAACGCAGCGGCGCCGACCCTGGGTCTC
GCACATTCTTCACGTCCGTTCGCAGCGTCACCCGGATCTTCGCCGCTACCCTTGTGGGCCCCCCGGCGAC
GCTTCCTGCTCCGCCCCTAAGTCGGGAAGGTTCCTTGCGGTTCGCGGCGTGCCGGACGTGACAAACGGAA
GCCGCACGTCTCACTAGTACCCTCGCAGACGGACAGCGCCAGGGAGCAATGGCAGCGCGCCGACCGCGAT
GGGCTGTGGCCAATAGCGGCTGCTCAGCAGGGCGCGCCGAGAGCAGCGGCCGGGAAGGGGCGGTGCGGGA
GGCGGGGTGTGGGGCGGTAGTGTGGGCCCTGTTCCTGCCCGCGCGGTGTTCCGCATTCTGCAAGCCTCCG
GAGCGCACGTCGGCAGTCGGCTCCCTCGTTGACCGAATCACCGACCTCTCTCCCCAGGACCGGTGATCCG
CCACCATGGATGCTAAGTCACTAACTGCCTGGTCCCGGACACTGGTGACCTTCAAGGATGTATTTGTGGA
CTTCACCAGGGAGGAGTGGAAGCTGCTGGACACTGCTCAGCAGATCGTGTACAGAAATGTGATGCTGGAG
AACTATAAGAACCTGGTTTCCTTGGGTTATCAGCTTACTAAGCCAGATGTGATCCTCCGGTTGGAGAAGG
GAGAAGAGCCCGGCGGTTCCGGCGGAGGGTCGATGGACAAGAAGTACAGCATCGGCCTGGCCATCGGCAC
CAACTCTGTCGGCTGGGCCGTGATCACCGACGAGTACAAGGTGCCCAGCAAGAAATTCAAGGTGCTGGGC
AACACCGACCGGCACAGCATCAAGAAGAACCTGATCGGCGCCCTGCTGTTCGACAGCGGAGAAACAGCCG
AGGCCACCCGGCTGAAGAGAACCGCCAGAAGAAGATACACCAGACGGAAGAACCGGATCTGCTATCTGCA
AGAGATCTTCAGCAACGAGATGGCCAAGGTGGACGACAGCTTCTTCCACAGACTGGAAGAGTCCTTCCTG
GTGGAAGAGGATAAGAAGCACGAGCGGCACCCCATCTTCGGCAACATCGTGGACGAGGTGGCCTACCACG
AGAAGTACCCCACCATCTACCACCTGAGAAAGAAACTGGTGGACAGCACCGACAAGGCCGACCTGCGGCT
GATCTATCTGGCCCTGGCCCACATGATCAAGTTCCGGGGCCACTTCCTGATCGAGGGCGACCTGAACCCC
GACAACAGCGACGTGGACAAGCTGTTCATCCAGCTGGTGCAGACCTACAACCAGCTGTTCGAGGAAAACC
CCATCAACGCCAGCGGCGTGGACGCCAAGGCCATCCTGTCTGCCAGACTGAGCAAGAGCAGACGGCTGGA
AAATCTGATCGCCCAGCTGCCCGGCGAGAAGAAGAATGGCCTGTTCGGCAACCTGATTGCCCTGAGCCTG
GGCCTGACCCCCAACTTCAAGAGCAACTTCGACCTGGCCGAGGATGCCAAACTGCAGCTGAGCAAGGACA
CCTACGACGACGACCTGGACAACCTGCTGGCCCAGATCGGCGACCAGTACGCCGACCTGTTTCTGGCCGC
CAAGAACCTGTCCGACGCCATCCTGCTGAGCGACATCCTGAGAGTGAACACCGAGATCACCAAGGCCCCC
CTGAGCGCCTCTATGATCAAGAGATACGACGAGCACCACCAGGACCTGACCCTGCTGAAAGCTCTCGTGC
GGCAGCAGCTGCCTGAGAAGTACAAAGAGATTTTCTTCGACCAGAGCAAGAACGGCTACGCCGGCTACAT
CGATGGCGGAGCCAGCCAGGAAGAGTTCTACAAGTTCATCAAGCCCATCCTGGAAAAGATGGACGGCACC
GAGGAACTGCTCGTGAAGCTGAACAGAGAGGACCTGCTGCGGAAGCAGCGGACCTTCGACAACGGCAGCA
TCCCCCACCAGATCCACCTGGGAGAGCTGCACGCCATTCTGCGGCGGCAGGAAGATTTTTACCCATTCCT
GAAGGACAACCGGGAAAAGATCGAGAAGATCCTGACCTTCCGCATCCCCTACTACGTGGGCCCTCTGGCC
AGGGGAAACAGCAGATTCGCCTGGATGACCAGAAAGAGCGAGGAAACCATCACCCCCTGGAACTTCGAGG
AAGTGGTGGACAAGGGCGCCAGCGCCCAGAGCTTCATCGAGCGGATGACCAACTTCGATAAGAACCTGCC
CAACGAGAAGGTGCTGCCCAAGCACAGCCTGCTGTACGAGTACTTCACCGTGTACAACGAGCTGACCAAA
GTGAAATACGTGACCGAGGGAATGAGAAAGCCCGCCTTCCTGAGCGGCGAGCAGAAAAAAGCCATCGTGG
ACCTGCTGTTCAAGACCAACCGGAAAGTGACCGTGAAGCAGCTGAAAGAGGACTACTTCAAGAAAATCGA
GTGCTTCGACTCCGTGGAAATCTCCGGCGTGGAAGATCGGTTCAACGCCTCCCTGGGCACATACCACGAT
CTGCTGAAAATTATCAAGGACAAGGACTTCCTGGACAATGAGGAAAACGAGGACATTCTGGAAGATATCG
TGCTGACCCTGACACTGTTTGAGGACAGAGAGATGATCGAGGAACGGCTGAAAACCTATGCCCACCTGTT
CGACGACAAAGTGATGAAGCAGCTGAAGCGGCGGAGATACACCGGCTGGGGCAGGCTGAGCCGGAAGCTG
ATCAACGGCATCCGGGACAAGCAGTCCGGCAAGACAATCCTGGATTTCCTGAAGTCCGACGGCTTCGCCA
ACAGAAACTTCATGCAGCTGATCCACGACGACAGCCTGACCTTTAAAGAGGACATCCAGAAAGCCCAGGT
GTCCGGCCAGGGCGATAGCCTGCACGAGCACATTGCCAATCTGGCCGGCAGCCCCGCCATTAAGAAGGGC
ATCCTGCAGACAGTGAAGGTGGTGGACGAGCTCGTGAAAGTGATGGGCCGGCACAAGCCCGAGAACATCG
TGATCGAAATGGCCAGAGAGAACCAGACCACCCAGAAGGGACAGAAGAACAGCCGCGAGAGAATGAAGCG
GATCGAAGAGGGCATCAAAGAGCTGGGCAGCCAGATCCTGAAAGAACACCCCGTGGAAAACACCCAGCTG
CAGAACGAGAAGCTGTACCTGTACTACCTGCAGAATGGGCGGGATATGTACGTGGACCAGGAACTGGACA
TCAACCGGCTGTCCGACTACGATGTGGACGCTATCGTGCCTCAGAGCTTTCTGAAGGACGACTCCATCGA
TAACAAAGTGCTGACTCGGAGCGACAAGAACCGGGGCAAGAGCGACAACGTGCCCTCCGAAGAGGTCGTG
AAGAAGATGAAGAACTACTGGCGCCAGCTGCTGAATGCCAAGCTGATTACCCAGAGGAAGTTCGACAATC
TGACCAAGGCCGAGAGAGGCGGCCTGAGCGAACTGGATAAGGCCGGCTTCATCAAGAGACAGCTGGTGGA
AACCCGGCAGATCACAAAGCACGTGGCACAGATCCTGGACTCCCGGATGAACACTAAGTACGACGAGAAC
GACAAACTGATCCGGGAAGTGAAAGTGATCACCCTGAAGTCCAAGCTGGTGTCCGATTTCCGGAAGGATT
TCCAGTTTTACAAAGTGCGCGAGATCAACAACTACCACCACGCCCACGACGCCTACCTGAACGCCGTCGT
GGGAACCGCCCTGATCAAAAAGTACCCTAAGCTGGAAAGCGAGTTCGTGTACGGCGACTACAAGGTGTAC
GACGTGCGGAAGATGATCGCCAAGAGCGAGCAGGAAATCGGCAAGGCTACCGCCAAGTACTTCTTCTACA
GCAACATCATGAACTTTTTCAAGACCGAGATTACCCTGGCCAACGGCGAGATCCGGAAGCGGCCTCTGAT
CGAGACAAACGGCGAAACAGGCGAGATCGTGTGGGATAAGGGCCGGGACTTTGCCACCGTGCGGAAAGTG
CTGTCTATGCCCCAAGTGAATATCGTGAAAAAGACCGAGGTGCAGACAGGCGGCTTCAGCAAAGAGTCTA
TCCTGCCCAAGAGGAACAGCGACAAGCTGATCGCCAGAAAGAAGGACTGGGACCCTAAGAAGTACGGCGG
CTTCGACAGCCCCACCGTGGCCTATTCTGTGCTGGTGGTGGCCAAAGTGGAAAAGGGCAAGTCCAAGAAA
CTGAAGAGTGTGAAAGAGCTGCTGGGGATCACCATCATGGAAAGAAGCAGCTTCGAGAAGAATCCCATCG
ACTTTCTGGAAGCCAAGGGCTACAAAGAAGTGAAAAAGGACCTGATCATCAAGCTGCCTAAGTACTCCCT
GTTCGAGCTGGAAAACGGCCGGAAGAGAATGCTGGCCTCTGCCGGCGAACTGCAGAAGGGAAACGAACTG
GCCCTGCCCTCCAAATATGTGAACTTCCTGTACCTGGCCAGCCACTATGAGAAGCTGAAGGGCTCCCCCG
AGGATAATGAGCAGAAACAGCTGTTTGTGGAACAGCACAAACACTACCTGGACGAGATCATCGAGCAGAT
CAGCGAGTTCTCCAAGAGAGTGATCCTGGCCGACGCTAATCTGGACAAGGTGCTGAGCGCCTACAACAAG
CACAGAGACAAGCCTATCAGAGAGCAGGCCGAGAATATCATCCACCTGTTTACCCTGACCAGTCTGGGAG
CCCCTGCCGCCTTCAAGTACTTTGACACCACCATCGACCGGAAGAGGTACACCAGCACCAAAGAGGTGCT
GGACGCCACCCTGATCCACCAGAGCATCACCGGCCTGTACGAGACACGGATCGACCTGTCTCAGCTGGGA
GGCGACGCCTATCCCTATGACGTGCCCGATTATGCCAGCCTGGGCAGCGGCTCCCCCAAGAAAAAACGCA
AGGTGGAAGATCCTAAGAAAAAGCGGAAAGTGGACGGCATTGGTAGTGGGAGCAACGGCAGCAGCGGGGA
TCCGGCCGCAACAAACTTCTCTCTGCTGAAACAAGCCGGAGATGTCGAAGAGAATCCTGGACCGATGGCC
AAGCCTTTGTCTCAAGAAGAATCCACCCTCATTGAAAGAGCAACGGCTACAATCAACAGCATCCCCATCT
CTGAAGACTACAGCGTCGCCAGCGCAGCTCTCTCTAGCGACGGCCGCATCTTCACTGGTGTCAATGTATA
TCATTTTACTGGGGGACCTTGTGCAGAACTCGTGGTGCTGGGCACTGCTGCTGCTGCGGCAGCTGGCAAC
CTGACTTGTATCGTCGCGATCGGAAATGAGAACAGGGGCATCTTGAGCCCCTGCGGACGGTGCCGACAGG
TGCTTCTCGATCTGCATCCTGGGATCAAAGCCATAGTGAAGGACAGTGATGGACAGCCGACGGCAGTTGG
GATTCGTGAATTGCTGCCCTCTGGTTATGTGTGGGAGGGCTAAGAATTCGATATCAAGCTTATCGGTAAT
CAACCTCTGGATTACAAAATTTGTGAAAGATTGACTGGTATTCTTAACTATGTTGCTCCTTTTACGCTAT
GTGGATACGCTGCTTTAATGCCTTTGTATCATGCTATTGCTTCCCGTATGGCTTTCATTTTCTCCTCCTT
GTATAAATCCTGGTTGCTGTCTCTTTATGAGGAGTTGTGGCCCGTTGTCAGGCAACGTGGCGTGGTGTGC
ACTGTGTTTGCTGACGCAACCCCCACTGGTTGGGGCATTGCCACCACCTGTCAGCTCCTTTCCGGGACTT
TCGCTTTCCCCCTCCCTATTGCCACGGCGGAACTCATCGCCGCCTGCCTTGCCCGCTGCTGGACAGGGGC
TCGGCTGTTGGGCACTGACAATTCCGTGGTGTTGTCGGGGAAATCATCGTCCTTTCCTTGGCTGCTCGCC
TGTGTTGCCACCTGGATTCTGCGCGGGACGTCCTTCTGCTACGTCCCTTCGGCCCTCAATCCAGCGGACC
TTCCTTCCCGCGGCCTGCTGCCGGCTCTGCGGCCTCTTCCGCGTCTTCGCCTTCGCCCTCAGACGAGTCG
GATCTCCCTTTGGGCCGCCTCCCCGCGTCGACTTTAAGACCAATGACTTACAAGGCAGCTGTAGATCTTA
GCCACTTTTTAAAAGAAAAGGGGGGACTGGAAGGGCTAATTCACTCCCAACGAAGACAAGATCTGCTTTT
TGCTTGTACTGGGTCTCTCTGGTTAGACCAGATCTGAGCCTGGGAGCTCTCTGGCTAACTAGGGAACCCA
CTGCTTAAGCCTCAATAAAGCTTGCCTTGAGTGCTTCAAGTAGTGTGTGCCCGTCTGTTGTGTGACTCTG
GTAACTAGAGATCCCTCAGACCCTTTTAGTCAGTGTGGAAAATCTCTAGCAGGGCCCGTTTAAACCCGCT
GATCAGCCTCGACTGTGCCTTCTAGTTGCCAGCCATCTGTTGTTTGCCCCTCCCCCGTGCCTTCCTTGAC
CCTGGAAGGTGCCACTCCCACTGTCCTTTCCTAATAAAATGAGGAAATTGCATCGCATTGTCTGAGTAGG
TGTCATTCTATTCTGGGGGGTGGGGTGGGGCAGGACAGCAAGGGGGAGGATTGGGAAGACAATAGCAGGC
ATGCTGGGGATGCGGTGGGCTCTATGGCTTCTGAGGCGGAAAGAACCAGCTGGGGCTCTAGGGGGTATCC
CC
[124 nt withheld, positions 6793-6916]
C
[91 nt withheld, positions 6918-7008]
A
[49 nt withheld, positions 7010-7058]
CCTTTGACGTTGGAGTCCACGTTCTTT
[37 nt withheld, positions 7086-7122]
ACCCTATCTCGGTCTATTCTTTTGATTTATAAGGGATTTTGCCGATTTCGGCCTATTGGTTAAAAAATGA
GCTGATTTAACAAAAATTTAACGCGAATTAATTCTGTGGAATGTGTGTCAGTTAGGGTGTGGAAAGTCCC
CAGGCTCCCCAGCAGGCAGAAGTATGCAAAGCATGCATCTCAATTAGTCAGCAACCAGGTGTGGAAAGTC
CCCAGGCTCCCCAGCAGGCAGAAGTATGCAAAGCATGCATCTCAATTAGTCAGCAACCATAGTCCCGCCC
CTAACTCCGCCCATCCCGCCCCTAACTCCGCCCAGTTCCGCCCATTCTCCGCCCCATGGCTGACTAATTT
TTTTTATTTATGCAGAGGCCGAGGCCGCCTCTGCCTCTGAGCTATTCCAGAAGTAGTGAGGAGGCTTTTT
TGGAGGCCTAGGCTTTTGCAAAAAGCTCCCGGGAGCTTGTATATCCATTTTCGGATCTGATCAGCACGTG
TTGACAATTAATCATCGGCATAGTATATCGGCATAGTATAATACGACAAGGTGAGGAACTAAACCATGGC
CAAGTTGACCAGTGCCGTTCCGGTGCTCACCGCGCGCGACGTCGCCGGAGCGGTCGAGTTCTGGACCGAC
CGGCTCGGGTTCTCCCGGGACTTCGTGGAGGACGACTTCGCCGGTGTGGTCCGGGACGACGTGACCCTGT
TCATCAGCGCGGTCCAGGACCAGGTGGTGCCGGACAACACCCTGGCCTGGGTGTGGGTGCGCGGCCTGGA
CGAGCTGTACGCCGAGTGGTCGGAGGTCGTGTCCACGAACTTCCGGGACGCCTCCGGGCCGGCCATGACC
GAGATCGGCGAGCAGCCGTGGGGGCGGGAGTTCGCCCTGCGCGACCCGGCCGGCAACTGCGTGCACTTCG
TGGCCGAGGAGCAGGACTGACACGTGCTACGAGATTTCGATTCCACCGCCGCCTTCTATGAAAGGTTGGG
CTTCGGAATCGTTTTCCGGGACGCCGGCTGGATGATCCTCCAGCGCGGGGATCTCATGCTGGAGTTCTTC
GCCCACCCCAACTTGTTTATTGCAGCTTATAATGGTTACAAATAAAGCAATAGCATCACAAATTTCACAA
ATAAAGCATTTTTTTCACTGCATTCTAGTTGTGGTTTGTCCAAACTCATCAATGTATCTTATCATGTCTG
TATACCGTCGACCTCTAGCTAGAGCTTGGCGTAATCATGGTCATAGCTGTTTCCTGTGTGAAATTGTTAT
CCGCTCACAATTCCACACAACATACGAGCCGGAAGCATAAAGTGTAAAGCCTGGGGTGCCTAATGAGTGA
GCTAACTCACATTAATTGCGTTGCGCTCACTGCCCGCTTTCCAGTCGGGAAACCTGTCGTGCCAGCTGCA
TTAATGAATCGGCCAACGCGCGGGGAGAGGCGGTTTGCGTATTGGGCGCTCTTCCGCTTCCTCGCTCACT
GACTCGCTGCGCTCGGTCGTTCGGCTGCGGCGAGCGGTATCAGCTCACTCAAAGGCGGTAATACGGTTAT
CCACAGAATCAGGGGATAACGCAGGAAAGAACATGTGAGCAAAAGGCCAGCAAAAGGCCAGGAACCGTAA
AAAGGCCGCGTTGCTGGCGTTTTTCCATAGGCTCCGCCCCCCTGACGAGCATCACAAAAATCGACGCTCA
AGTCAGAGGTGGCGAAACCCGACAGGACTATAAAGATACCAGGCGTTTCCCCCTGGAAGCTCCCTCGTGC
GCTCTCCTGTTCCGACCCTGCCGCTTACCGGATACCTGTCCGCCTTTCTCCCTTCGGGAAGCGTGGCGCT
TTCTCATAGCTCACGCTGTAGGTATCTCAGTTCGGTGTAGGTCGTTCGCTCCAAGCTGGGCTGTGTGCAC
GAACCCCCCGTTCAGCCCGACCGCTGCGCCTTATCCGGTAACTATCGTCTTGAGTCCAACCCGGTAAGAC
ACGACTTATCGCCACTGGCAGCAGCCACTGGTAACAGGATTAGCAGAGCGAGGTATGTAGGCGGTGCTAC
AGAGTTCTTGAAGTGGTGGCCTAACTACGGCTACACTAGAAGAACAGTATTTGGTATCTGCGCTCTGCTG
AAGCCAGTTACCTTCGGAAAAAGAGTTGGTAGCTCTTGATCCGGCAAACAAACCACCGCTGGTAGCGGTG
GTTTTTTTGTTTGCAAGCAGCAGATTACGCGCAGAAAAAAAGGATCTCAAGAAGATCCTTTGATCTTTTC
TACGGGGTCTGACGCTCAGTGGAACGAAAACTCACGTTAAGGGATTTTGGTCATGAGATTATCAAAAAGG
ATCTTCACCTAGATCCTTTTAAATTAAAAATGAAGTTTTAAATCAATCTAAAGTATATATGAGTAAACTT
GGTCTGACAGTTACCAATGCTTAATCAGTGAGGCACCTATCTCAGCGATCTGTCTATTTCGTTCATCCAT
AGTTGCCTGACTCCCCGTCGTGTAGATAACTACGATACGGGAGGGCTTACCATCTGGCCCCAGTGCTGCA
ATGATACCGCGAGACCCACGCTCACCGGCTCCAGATTTATCAGCAATAAACCAGCCAGCCGGAAGGGCCG
AGCGCAGAAGTGGTCCTGCAACTTTATCCGCCTCCATCCAGTCTATTAATTGTTGCCGGGAAGCTAGAGT
AAGTAGTTCGCCAGTTAATAGTTTGCGCAACGTTGTTGCCATTGCTACAGGCATCGTGGTGTCACGCTCG
TCGTTTGGTATGGCTTCATTCAGCTCCGGTTCCCAACGATCAAGGCGAGTTACATGATCCCCCATGTTGT
GCAAAAAAGCGGTTAGCTCCTTCGGTCCTCCGATCGTTGTCAGAAGTAAGTTGGCCGCAGTGTTATCACT
CATGGTTATGGCAGCACTGCATAATTCTCTTACTGTCATGCCATCCGTAAGATGCTTTTCTGTGACTGGT
GAGTACTCAACCAAGTCATTCTGAGAATAGTGTATGCGGCGACCGAGTTGCTCTTGCCCGGCGTCAATAC
GGGATAATACCGCGCCACATAGCAGAACTTTAAAAGTGCTCATCATTGGAAAACGTTCTTCGGGGCGAAA
ACTCTCAAGGATCTTACCGCTGTTGAGATCCAGTTCGATGTAACCCACTCGTGCACCCAACTGATCTTCA
GCATCTTTTACTTTCACCAGCGTTTCTGGGTGAGCAAAAACAGGAAGGCAAAATGCCGCAAAAAAGGGAA
TAAGGGCGACACGGAAATGTTGAATACTCATACTCTTCCTTTTTCAATATTATTGAAGCATTTATCAGGG
TTATTGTCTCATGAGCGGATACATATTTGAATGTATTTAGAAAAATAAACAAATAGGGGTTCCGCGCACA
TTTCCCCGAAAAGTGCCACCTGACGTCGACGGATCGGGAGATCTCCCGATCCCCTATGGTGCACTCTCAG
TACAATCTGCTCTGATGCCGCATAGTTAAGCCAGTATCTGCTCCCTGCTTGTGTGTTGGAGGTCGCTGAG
TAGTGCGCGAGCAAAATTTAAGCTACAACAAGGCAAGGCTTGACCGACAATTGCATGAAGAATCTGCTTA
GGGTTAGGCGTTTTGCGCTGCTTCGCGATGTACGGGCCAGATATACGCGTTGACATTGATTATTGACTAG
TTATTAATAGTAATCAATTACGGGGTCATTAGTTCATAGCCCATATATGGAGTTCCGCGTTACATAACTT
ACGGTAAATGGCCCGCCTGGCTGACCGCCCAACGACCCCCGCCCATTGACGTCAATAATGACGTATGTTC
CCATAGTAACGCCAATAGGGACTTTCCATTGACGTCAATGGGTGGAGTATTTACGGTAAACTGCCCACTT
GGCAGTACATCAAGTGTATCATATGCCAAGTACGCCCCCTATTGACGTCAATGACGGTAAATGGCCCGCC
TGGCATTATGCCCAGTACATGACCTTATGGGACTTTCCTACTTGGCAGTACATCTACGTATTAGTCATCG
CTATTACCATGGTGATGCGGTTTTGGCAGTACATCAATGGGCGTGGATAGCGGTTTGACTCACGGGGATT
TCCAAGTCTCCACCCCATTGACGTCAATGGGAGTTTGTTTTGGCACCAAAATCAACGGGACTTTCCAAAA
TGTCGTAACAACTCCGCCCCATTGACGCAAATGGGCGGTAGGCGTGTACGGTGGGAGGTCTATATAAGCA
GCGCGTTTTGCCTGTACTGGGTCTCTCTGGTTAGACCAGATCTGAGCCTGGGAGCTCTCTGGCTAACTAG
GGAACCCACTGCTTAAGCCTCAATAAAGCTTGCCTTGAGTGCTTCAAGTAGTGTGTGCCCGTCTGTTGTG
TGACTCTGGTAACTAGAGATCCCTCAGACCCTTTTAGTCAGTGTGGAAAATCTCTAGCAGTGGCGCCCGA
ACAGGGACTTGAAAGCGAAAGGGAAACCAGAGGAGCTCTCTCGACGCAGGACTCGGCTTGCTGAAGCGCG
CACGGCAAGAGGCGAGGGGCGGCGACTGGTGAGTACGCCAAAAATTTTGACTAGCGGAGGCTAGAAGGAG
AGAGATGGGTGCGAGAGCGTCAGTATTAAGCGGGGGAGAATTAGATCGCGATGGGAAAAAATTCGGTTAA
GGCCAGGGGGAAAGAAAAAATATAAATTAAAACATATAGTATGGGCAAGCAGGGAGCTAGAACGATTCGC
AGTTAATCCTGGCCTGTTAGAAACATCAGAAGGCTGTAGACAAATACTGGGACAGCTACAACCATCCCTT
CAGACAGGATCAGAAGAACTTAGATCATTATATAATACAGTAGCAACCCTCTATTGTGTGCATCAAAGGA
TAGAGATAAAAGACACCAAGGAAGCTTTAGACAAGATAGAGGAAGAGCAAAACAAAAGTAAGACCACCGC
ACAGCAAGCGGCCGCTGATCTTCAGACCTGGAGGAGGAGATATGAGGGACAATTGGAGAAGTGAATTATA
TAAATATAAAGTAGTAAAAATTGAACCATTAGGAGTAGCACCCACCAAGGCAAAGAGAAGAGTGGTGCAG
AGAGAAAAAAGAGCAGTGGGAATAGGAGCTTTGTTCCTTGGGTTCTTGGGAGCAGCAGGAAGCACTATGG
GCGCAGCGTCAATGACGCTGACGGTACAGGCCAGACAATTATTGTCTGGTATAGTGCAGCAGCAGAACAA
TTTGCTGAGGGCTATTGAGGCGCAACAGCATCTGTTGCAACTCACAGTCTGGGGCATCAAGCAGCTCCAG
GCAAGAATCCTGGCTGTGGAAAGATACCTAAAGGATCAACAGCTCCTGGGGATTTGGGGTTGCTCTGGAA
AACTCATTTGCACCACTGCTGTGCCTTGGAATGCTAGTTGGAGTAATAAATCTCTGGAACAGATTTGGAA
TCACACGACCTGGATGGAGTGGGACAGAGAAATTAACAATTACACAAGCTTAATACACTCCTTAATTGAA
GAATCGCAAAACCAGCAAGAAAAGAATGAACAAGAATTATTGGAATTAGATAAATGGGCAAGTTTGTGGA
ATTGGTTTAACATAACAAATTGGCTGTGGTATATAAAATTATTCATAATGATAGTAGGAGGCTTGGTAGG
TTTAAGAATAGTTTTTGCTGTACTTTCTATAGTGAATAGAGTTAGGCAGGGATATTCACCATTATCGTTT
CAGACCCACCTCCCAACCCCGAGGGGACCCGACAGGCCCGAAGGAATAGAAGAAGAAGGTGGAGAGAGAG
ACAGAGACAGATCCATTCGATTAGTGAACGGATCGGCACTGCGTGCGCCAATTCTGCAGACAAATGGCAG
TATTCATCCACAATTTTAAAAGAAAAGGGGGGATTGGGGGGTACAGTGCAGGGGAAAGAATAGTAGACAT
AATAGCAACAGACATACAAACTAAAGAATTACAAAAACAAATTACAAAAATTCAAAATTTTCGGGTTTAT
TACAGGGACAGCAGAGATCCAGTTTGGTTAATTAAGGTACCGAGGGCCTATTTCCCATGATTCCTTCATA
TTTGCATATACGATACAAGGCTGTTAGAGAGATAATTAGAATTAATTTGACTGTAAACACAAAGATATTA
GTACAAAATACGTGACGTAGAAAGTAATAATTTCTTGGGTAGTTTGCAGTTTTAAAATTATGTTTTAAAA
TGGACTATCATATGCTTACCGTAACTTGAAAGTATTTCGATTTCTTGGCTTTATATATCTTGTGGAAAGG
ACGAAACACCGCATAGAAAACCCGATAATG
